Addgene plasmid #84474: pAAV-RAM-d2TTA::TRE-NLS-mKate2-WPREpA
Purpose: pAAV-RAM-NLS-mKate2
Depositing lab: Yingxi Lin. Depositing organization: Massachusetts Institute of Technology. Publication: A robust activity marking system for exploring active neuronal ensembles. Sorensen AT, Cooper YA, Baratta MV, Weng FJ, Zhang Y, Ramamoorthi K, Fropf R, LaVerriere E, Xue J, Young A, Schneider C, Gotzsche CR, Hemberg M, Yin JC, Maier SF, Lin Y. Elife. 2016 Sep 23;5. pii: e13918. doi: 10.7554/eLife.13918. PubMed 27661450.
Backbone
  Vector backbone: Derived from AAV V032
  Backbone manufacturer: Rachael Neve
  Total vector size (bp): 8368
  Vector type: AAV
Growth in bacteria
  Bacterial resistance: Ampicillin, 100 μg/mL
  Growth temperature: 37°C
  Growth strain: NEB Stable
  Copy number: High Copy
Gene/Insert
  Gene/Insert name: mKate2
  Insert size (bp): 717
  Promoter: TRE
  Tag / fusion protein: Nuclear localization signal of SV40 large T antigen (N terminal on insert)
  Cloning method: Restriction Enzyme; 5′ cloning site Age1 (not destroyed); 3′ cloning site Asc1 (not destroyed)
  Sequencing primers: 5′ NA
Resource information
  A portion of this plasmid was derived from a plasmid made by: NLS-mKate2; from plasmid pAAV-EF1a-P2A-nls-mKate2 provided by Dr. Jonathan Ting (MIT, now at Allen Institute)
Terms and licenses: Academic/Nonprofit Terms; Industry Terms: Not Available to Industry
Depositor comments: For more info regarding the plasmid, see RAM manuscript on eLife's homepage: http://dx.doi.org/10.7554/eLife.13918
How to cite: pAAV-RAM-d2TTA::TRE-NLS-mKate2-WPREpA was a gift from Yingxi Lin (Addgene plasmid # 84474 ; http://n2t.net/addgene:84474 ; RRID:Addgene_84474)
