[The description below was written by a language model from this plasmid's Addgene catalogue record and pLannotate feature annotations shown in this document.]
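Description:
pAAV-RAM-d2TTA::TRE-NLS-mKate2-WPREpA is an adeno-associated virus transfer plasmid of about 8.4 kb, derived from the AAV V032 backbone, that carries the Robust Activity Marking (RAM) system for labelling active neuronal ensembles. It is maintained in E. coli as a high-copy plasmid through a ColE1/pUC-type origin with ampicillin selection, and it also has an f1 origin. The annotated backbone additionally contains a gentamicin resistance gene flanked by Tn7L and Tn7R mini-transposon ends, apparently a remnant of a transposition-type shuttle vector. The record assigns no role to these elements here. AAV2 inverted terminal repeats bracket the payload for packaging. The upstream ITR is detected only as short fragments, while the downstream one is annotated in full.

Two expression units lie between the ITRs. The first is a tight TRE promoter (tet operator repeats plus a minimal CMV promoter) driving mKate2, a monomeric far-red fluorescent protein fused at its N terminus to the SV40 large T antigen nuclear localization signal. It is followed by a WPRE to enhance transcript expression and a bGH polyadenylation signal. A synthetic poly(A) signal and a transcriptional pause site then insulate the second unit, which encodes the destabilized transactivator named d2TTA and ends in an SV40 poly(A) signal. The annotation tool labels this region as a d2EYFP-type ornithine decarboxylase degron fragment, an rtTA3 fragment and VP16 activation repeats. These are homology-based matches, and the construct name indicates a tTA-type protein. The RAM promoter is not annotated in the feature table but presumably occupies the unannotated stretch upstream of the transactivator. Going by the name and the associated publication, activity-driven RAM expression of the short-lived transactivator switches on TRE, giving nuclear red fluorescence in recently active neurons.
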