Features (pLannotate 1.2.2; 30 found; start..end, strand, type, name):
    117..133     +  CDS            lacZα (fragment): LacZα fragment of β-galactosidase; lacZ fragment
    138..592     +  rep_origin     f1 ori (sequence partly withheld): f1 bacteriophage origin of replication; arrow indicates direction of (+) strand synthesis
    618..722     +  promoter       AmpR promoter: bla
    723..1583    +  CDS            AmpR: β-lactamase; bla; confers resistance to ampicillin, carbenicillin, and related antibiotics
   1754..2342    +  rep_origin     ori: high-copy-number ColE1/pMB1/pBR322/pUC origin of replication
   2528..2579    -  misc_feature   bom (fragment): basis of mobility region from pBR322
   2647..2871    -  mobile_element Tn7R: mini-Tn7 element (right end of the Tn7 transposon) Tn7
   2938..3471    -  CDS            GmR: gentamycin acetyltransferase; aacC1; confers resistance to gentamycin
   3641..3669    -  promoter       Pc promoter: intI1 (promoter lies within the coding sequence); class 1 integron promoter
   3647..3994    -  CDS            YPR2_ECOLX (fragment): Protein predicted: Swiss-Prot protein existence level 4. From Escherichia coli.
   3999..4016    -  misc_feature   MCS (fragment): pUC18/19 multiple cloning site
   4020..4047    +  repeat_region  AAV2 ITR (fragment): inverted terminal repeat of adeno-associated virus serotype 2 inverted
   4076..4103    +  repeat_region  AAV2 ITR (fragment): inverted terminal repeat of adeno-associated virus serotype 2 inverted
   4156..4470    +  promoter       tight TRE promoter: Tet-responsive promoter PTight, consisting of seven tet operator sequences followed by the minimal CMV promoter
   4507..5204    +  CDS            mKate2 (fragment): monomeric far-red fluorescent protein (Shcherbo et al., 2009) mammalian codon-optimized
   5257..5845    +  misc_feature   WPRE: woodchuck hepatitis virus posttranscriptional regulatory element
   5884..5995    +  polyA_signal   bGH poly(A) signal: bovine growth hormone polyadenylation signal
   6143..6191    +  polyA_signal   poly(A) signal: synthetic polyadenylation signal
   6205..6296    +  misc_feature   pause site: RNA polymerase II transcriptional pause signal from the human α2 globin gene
   6524..6643    +  CDS            d2EYFP (fragment): EYFP destabilized by residues 422-461 of mouse ornithine decarboxylase, giving an in vivo half-life of ~2 hours mammalian codon-optimized
   6653..7350    +  CDS            rtTA3 (fragment): reverse tetracycline transactivator 3 activates expression from Tet-responsive promoters in the presence of doxycycline
   7280..7390    +  CDS            VP48: 3 tandem repeats of the minimal activation domain of herpes simplex virus VP16 (Cheng et al., 2013)
   7414..7449    +  misc_feature   MCS (fragment): pBluescript multiple cloning site
   7458..7476    -  promoter       T7 promoter: promoter for bacteriophage T7 RNA polymerase
   7502..7636    +  polyA_signal   SV40 poly(A) signal: SV40 polyadenylation signal
   7665..7805    +  repeat_region  AAV2 ITR: inverted terminal repeat of adeno-associated virus serotype 2 inverted
   7808..7840    +  promoter       AmpR promoter (fragment): bla
   7866..7949    +  CDS            large T antigen (fragment): large T antigen from SV40 (simian virus 40)
   7972..8106    +  polyA_signal   SV40 poly(A) signal: SV40 polyadenylation signal
   8135..8300    -  mobile_element Tn7L: mini-Tn7 element (left end of the Tn7 transposon) Tn7
>Addgene plasmid #84474 | pAAV-RAM-d2TTA::TRE-NLS-mKate2-WPREpA | addgene full sequence | sequence record 418769 | Addgene NGS Result
AACTCCATGTGACAAACCGTCATCTTCGGCTACTTTTTCTCTGTCACAGAATGAAAATTTTTCTGTCATC
TCTTCGTTATTAATGTTTGTAATTGACTGAATATCAACGCTTATTTGCAGCCTGAATGGCGAATGGG
[124 nt withheld, positions 138-261]
C
[91 nt withheld, positions 263-353]
A
[49 nt withheld, positions 355-403]
CCTTTGACGTTGGAGTCCACGTTCTT
[37 nt withheld, positions 430-466]
ACCCTATCTCGGTCTATTCTTTTGATTTATAAGGGATTTTGCCGATTTCGGCCTATTGGTTAAAAAATGA
GCTGATTTAACAAAAATTTAACGCGAATTTTAACAAAATATTAACGCTTACAATTTAGGTGGCACTTTTC
GGGGAAATGTGCGCGGAACCCCTATTTGTTTATTTTTCTAAATACATTCAAATATGTATCCGCTCATGAG
ACAATAACCCTGATAAATGCTTCAATAATATTGAAAAAGGAAGAGTATGAGTATTCAACATTTCCGTGTC
GCCCTTATTCCCTTTTTTGCGGCATTTTGCCTTCCTGTTTTTGCTCACCCAGAAACGCTGGTGAAAGTAA
AAGATGCTGAAGATCAGTTGGGTGCACGAGTGGGTTACATCGAACTGGATCTCAACAGCGGTAAGATCCT
TGAGAGTTTTCGCCCCGAAGAACGTTTTCCAATGATGAGCACTTTTAAAGTTCTGCTATGTGGCGCGGTA
TTATCCCGTATTGACGCCGGGCAAGAGCAACTCGGTCGCCGCATACACTATTCTCAGAATGACTTGGTTG
AGTACTCACCAGTCACAGAAAAGCATCTTACGGATGGCATGACAGTAAGAGAATTATGCAGTGCTGCCAT
AACCATGAGTGATAACACTGCGGCCAACTTACTTCTGACAACGATCGGAGGACCGAAGGAGCTAACCGCT
TTTTTGCACAACATGGGGGATCATGTAACTCGCCTTGATCGTTGGGAACCGGAGCTGAATGAAGCCATAC
CAAACGACGAGCGTGACACCACGATGCCTGTAGCAATGGCAACAACGTTGCGCAAACTATTAACTGGCGA
ACTACTTACTCTAGCTTCCCGGCAACAATTAATAGACTGGATGGAGGCGGATAAAGTTGCAGGACCACTT
CTGCGCTCGGCCCTTCCGGCTGGCTGGTTTATTGCTGATAAATCTGGAGCCGGTGAGCGTGGGTCTCGCG
GTATCATTGCAGCACTGGGGCCAGATGGTAAGCCCTCCCGTATCGTAGTTATCTACACGACGGGGAGTCA
GGCAACTATGGATGAACGAAATAGACAGATCGCTGAGATAGGTGCCTCACTGATTAAGCATTGGTAACTG
TCAGACCAAGTTTACTCATATATACTTTAGATTGATTTAAAACTTCATTTTTAATTTAAAAGGATCTAGG
TGAAGATCCTTTTTGATAATCTCATGACCAAAATCCCTTAACGTGAGTTTTCGTTCCACTGAGCGTCAGA
CCCCGTAGAAAAGATCAAAGGATCTTCTTGAGATCCTTTTTTTCTGCGCGTAATCTGCTGCTTGCAAACA
AAAAAACCACCGCTACCAGCGGTGGTTTGTTTGCCGGATCAAGAGCTACCAACTCTTTTTCCGAAGGTAA
CTGGCTTCAGCAGAGCGCAGATACCAAATACTGTTCTTCTAGTGTAGCCGTAGTTAGGCCACCACTTCAA
GAACTCTGTAGCACCGCCTACATACCTCGCTCTGCTAATCCTGTTACCAGTGGCTGCTGCCAGTGGCGAT
AAGTCGTGTCTTACCGGGTTGGACTCAAGACGATAGTTACCGGATAAGGCGCAGCGGTCGGGCTGAACGG
GGGGTTCGTGCACACAGCCCAGCTTGGAGCGAACGACCTACACCGAACTGAGATACCTACAGCGTGAGCT
ATGAGAAAGCGCCACGCTTCCCGAAGGGAGAAAGGCGGACAGGTATCCGGTAAGCGGCAGGGTCGGAACA
GGAGAGCGCACGAGGGAGCTTCCAGGGGGAAACGCCTGGTATCTTTATAGTCCTGTCGGGTTTCGCCACC
TCTGACTTGAGCGTCGATTTTTGTGATGCTCGTCAGGGGGGCGGAGCCTATGGAAAAACGCCAGCAACGC
GGCCTTTTTACGGTTCCTGGCCTTTTGCTGGCCTTTTGCTCACATGTTCTTTCCTGCGTTATCCCCTGAT
TCTGTGGATAACCGTATTACCGCCTTTGAGTGAGCTGATACCGCTCGCCGCAGCCGAACGACCGAGCGCA
GCGAGTCAGTGAGCGAGGAAGCGGAAGAGCGCCTGATGCGGTATTTTCTCCTTACGCATCTGTGCGGTAT
TTCACACCGCATAGACCAGCCGCGTAACCTGGCAAAATCGGTTACGGTTGAGTAATAAATGGATGCCCTG
CGTAAGCGGGTGTGGGCGGACAATAAAGTCTTAAACTGAACAAAATAGATCTAAACTATGACAATAAAGT
CTTAAACTAGACAGAATAGTTGTAAACTGAAATCAGTCCAGTTATGCTGTGAAAAAGCATACTGGACTTT
TGTTATGGCTAAAGCAAACTCTTCATTTTCTGAAGTGCAAATTGCCCGTCGTATTAAAGAGGGGCGTGGC
CAAGGGCATGGTAAAGACTATATTCGCGGCGTTGTGACAATTTACCGAACAACTCCGCGGCCGGGAAGCC
GATCTCGGCTTGAACGAATTGTTAGGTGGCGGTACTTGGGTCGATATCAAAGTGCATCACTTCTTCCCGT
ATGCCCAACTTTGTATAGAGAGCCACTGCGGGATCGTCACCGTAATCTGCTTGCACGTAGATCACATAAG
CACCAAGCGCGTTGGCCTCATGCTTGAGGAGATTGATGAGCGCGGTGGCAATGCCCTGCCTCCGGTGCTC
GCCGGAGACTGCGAGATCATAGATATAGATCTCACTACGCGGCTGCTCAAACTTGGGCAGAACGTAAGCC
GCGAGAGCGCCAACAACCGCTTCTTGGTCGAAGGCAGCAAGCGCGATGAATGTCTTACTACGGAGCAAGT
TCCCGAGGTAATCGGAGTCCGGCTGATGTTGGGAGTAGGTGGCTACGTCTCCGAACTCACGACCGAAAAG
ATCAAGAGCAGCCCGCATGGATTTGACTTGGTCAGGGCCGAGCCTACATGTGCGAATGATGCCCATACTT
GAGCCACCTAACTTTGTTTTAGGGCGACTGCCCTGCTGCGTAACATCGTTGCTGCTCCATAACATCAAAC
ATCGACCCACGGCGTAACGCGCTTGCTGCTTGGATGCCCGAGGCATAGACTGTACAAAAAAACAGTCATA
ACAAGCCATGAAAACCGCCACTGCGCCGTTACCACCGCTGCGTTCGGTCAAGGTTCTGGACCAGTTGCGT
GAGCGCATACGCTACTTGCATTACAGTTTACGAACCGAACAGGCTTATGTCAACTGGGTTCGTGCCTTCA
TCCGTTTCCACGGTGTGCGTCACCCGGCAACCTTGGGCAGCAGCGAAGTCGAGGCATTTCTGTCCTGGCT
GGCGAACGAGCGCAAGGTTTCGGTCTCCACGCATCGTCAGGCATTGGCGGCCTTGCTGTTCTTCTACGGC
AAGGTGCTGTGCACGGATCTGCCCTGGCTTCAGGAGATCGGAAGACCTCGGCCGTCGCGGCGCTTGCCGG
TGGTGCTGACCCCGGATGAAGTGGTTCGCATCCTCGGTTTTCTGGAAGGCGAGCATCGTTTGTTCGCCCA
GGACTCTAGCTATAGTTCTAGTGGTTGGCTACAGCTTGCATGCCTGCAGGCAGCTGCGCGCTCGCTCGCT
CACTGAGGCCGCCCGGGCGTCGGGCGACCTTTGGTCGCCCGGCCTCAGTGAGCGAGCGAGCGCGCAGAGA
GGGAGTGGCCAACTCCATCACTAGGGGTTCCTGCGGCCGCACGCGTCTCGAGTTTACTCCCTATCAGTGA
TAGAGAACGTATGTCGAGTTTACTCCCTATCAGTGATAGAGAACGATGTCGAGTTTACTCCCTATCAGTG
ATAGAGAACGTATGTCGAGTTTACTCCCTATCAGTGATAGAGAACGTATGTCGAGTTTACTCCCTATCAG
TGATAGAGAACGTATGTCGAGTTTATCCCTATCAGTGATAGAGAACGTATGTCGAGTTTACTCCCTATCA
GTGATAGAGAACGTATGTCGAGGTAGGCGTGTACGGTGGGAGGCCTATATAAGCAGAGCTCGTTTAGTGA
ACCGTCAGATCGCCACCGGTGTTTAATGGCCCCCAAGAAGAAGAGGAAGGTGGTGAGCGAGCTGATTAAG
GAGAACATGCACATGAAGCTGTACATGGAGGGCACCGTGAACAACCACCACTTCAAGTGCACATCCGAGG
GCGAAGGCAAGCCCTACGAGGGCACCCAGACCATGAGAATCAAGGCGGTCGAGGGCGGCCCTCTCCCCTT
CGCCTTCGACATCCTGGCTACCAGCTTCATGTACGGCAGCAAAACCTTCATCAACCACACCCAGGGCATC
CCCGACTTCTTTAAGCAGTCCTTCCCCGAGGGCTTCACATGGGAGAGAGTCACCACATACGAAGACGGGG
GCGTGCTGACCGCTACCCAGGACACCAGCCTCCAGGACGGCTGCCTCATCTACAACGTCAAGATCAGAGG
GGTGAACTTCCCATCCAACGGCCCTGTGATGCAGAAGAAAACACTCGGCTGGGAGGCCTCCACCGAGACC
CTGTACCCCGCTGACGGCGGCCTGGAAGGCAGAGCCGACATGGCCCTGAAGCTCGTGGGCGGGGGCCACC
TGATCTGCAACTTGAAGACCACATACAGATCCAAGAAACCCGCTAAGAACCTCAAGATGCCCGGCGTCTA
CTATGTGGACAGAAGACTGGAAAGAATCAAGGAGGCCGACAAAGAGACCTACGTCGAGCAGCACGAGGTG
GCTGTGGCCAGATACTGCGACCTCCCTAGCAAACTGGGGCACAGATGAGTCGACGGCGCGCCAGCGATCC
ACCGGATCTAGATAACTGATCCTTATCGATAATCAACCTCTGGATTACAAAATTTGTGAAAGATTGACTG
GTATTCTTAACTATGTTGCTCCTTTTACGCTATGTGGATACGCTGCTTTAATGCCTTTGTATCATGCTAT
TGCTTCCCGTATGGCTTTCATTTTCTCCTCCTTGTATAAATCCTGGTTGCTGTCTCTTTATGAGGAGTTG
TGGCCCGTTGTCAGGCAACGTGGCGTGGTGTGCACTGTGTTTGCTGACGCAACCCCCACTGGTTGGGGCA
TTGCCACCACCTGTCAGCTCCTTTCCGGGACTTTCGCTTTCCCCCTCCCTATTGCCACGGCGGAACTCAT
CGCCGCCTGCCTTGCCCGCTGCTGGACAGGGGCTCGGCTGTTGGGCACTGACAATTCCGTGGTGTTGTCG
GGGAAATCATCGTCCTTTCCTTGGCTGCTCGCCTGTGTTGCCACCTGGATTCTGCGCGGGACGCCCTTCT
GCTACGTCCCTTCGGCCCTCAATCCAGCGGACCTTCCTTCCCGCGGCCTGCTGCCGGCTCTGCGGCCTCT
TCCGCGTCTTCGCCTTCGCCCTCAGACGAGTCGGATCTCCCTTTGGGCCGCCTCCCCGCATCGATACCGT
CGACTAGAGCTCGCTGATCAGCCTCGACTGTGCCTTCTAGTTGCCAGCCATCTGTTGTTTGCCCCTCCCC
CGTGCCTTCCTTGACCCTGGAAGGTGCCACTCCCACTGTCCTTTCCTAATAAAATGAGGAAATTGCATCG
CATTGTCTGAGTAGGTGTCATTCTATTCTGGGGGGTGGGGTGGGGCAGGACAGCAAGGGGGAGGATTGGG
AAGACAATAGCAGACTAGTACGTCTCTCAAGGATAAGTAAGTAATATTAAGGTACGGGAGGTATTGGACA
GGCCGCAATAAAATATCTTTATTTTCATTACATCTGTGTGTTGGTTTTTTGTGTGAATCGATAGTACTAA
CATACGCTCTCCATCAAAACAAAACGAAACAAAACAAACTAGCAAAATAGGCTGTCCCCAGTGCAAGTGC
AGGTGCCAGAACATTTCTCTGGCCTAACTGGCCGGTACCCTAGAAGTTTGTTCGTGACTCAGACTAGAAG
TTTGTTCGTGACTCAGACTAGAAGTTTGTTCGTGACTCAGACTAGAAGTTTGTTCGTGACTCAGAACTCA
TTCATAAAACGCTTGTTATAAAAGCAGTGGCTGCGGCGCCTCGTACTCCAACCGCATCTGCAGCGAGCAA
CTGAGAAGCCAAGACTGAGCCGGCGGCCGAGCTCATGAGCCATGGCTTCCCGCCGGAGGTGGAGGAGCAG
GATGATGGCACGCTGCCCATGTCTTGTGCCCAGGAGAGCGGGATGGACCGTCACCCTGCAGCCTGTGCTT
CTGCTAGGATCAATGTGGAATTCACCATGTCTAGACTGGACAAGAGCAAAGTCATAAACTCTGCTCTGGA
ATTACTCAATGAAGTCGGTATCGAAGGCCTGACGACAAGGAAACTCGCTCAAAAGCTGGGAGTTGAGCAG
CCTACCCTGTACTGGCACGTGAAGAACAAGCGGGCCCTGCTCGATGCCCTGGCAATCGAGATGCTGGACA
GGCATCATACCCACTTCTGCCCCCTGGAAGGCGAGTCATGGCAAGACTTTCTGCGGAACAACGCCAAGTC
ATTCCGCTGTGCTCTCCTCTCACATCGCGACGGGGCTAAAGTGCATCTCGGCACCCGCCCAACAGAGAAA
CAGTACGAAACCCTGGAAAATCAGCTCGCGTTCCTGTGTCAGCAAGGCTTCTCCCTGGAGAACGCACTGT
ACGCTCTGTCCGCCGTGGGCCACTTTACACTGGGCTGCGTATTGGAGGATCAGGAGCATCAAGTAGCAAA
AGAGGAAAGAGAGACACCTACCACCGATTCTATGCCCCCACTTCTGAGACAAGCAATTGAGCTGTTCGAC
CATCAGGGAGCCGAACCTGCCTTCCTTTTCGGCCTGGAACTAATCATATGTGGCCTGGAGAAACAGCTAA
AGTGCGAAAGCGGCGGGCCGGCCGACGCCCTTGACGATTTTGACTTAGACATGCTCCCAGCCGATGCCCT
TGACGACTTTGACCTTGATATGCTGCCTGCTGACGCTCTTGACGATTTTGACCTTGACATGCTCCCCGGG
TAACTAAGTAAGGATCCATCGATACCGTCGACCTCGAGGGGGGGCCCGGTACCCAATTCGCCCTATAGTG
AGTCGTATTACGCGCGCAGCGGCCGACCATGGCCCAACTTGTTTATTGCAGCTTATAATGGTTACAAATA
AAGCAATAGCATCACAAATTTCACAAATAAAGCATTTTTTTCACTGCATTCTAGTTGTGGTTTGTCCAAA
CTCATCAATGTATCTTATCATGTCTGGATCTCCGGACACGTGCGGACCGAGCGGCCGCAGGAACCCCTAG
TGATGGAGTTGGCCACTCCCTCTCTGCGCGCTCGCTCGCTCACTGAGGCCGGGCGACCAAAGGTCGCCCG
ACGCCCGGGCTTTGCCCGGGCGGCCTCAGTGAGCGAGCGAGCGCGCAGCTGCCTGCAGGTCTGAGACAAT
AACCCTGATAAATGCTTCAATAATGTAAGCTTGTCGAGAAGTACTAGAGGATCATAATCAGCCATACCAC
ATTTGTAGAGGTTTTACTTGCTTTAAAAAACCTCCCACACCTCCCCCTGAACCTGAAACATAAAATGAAT
GCAATTGTTGTTGTTAACTTGTTTATTGCAGCTTATAATGGTTACAAATAAAGCAATAGCATCACAAATT
TCACAAATAAAGCATTTTTTTCACTGCATTCTAGTTGTGGTTTGTCCAAACTCATCAATGTATCTTATCA
TGTCTGGATCTGATCACTGATATCGCCTAGGAGATCCGAACCAGATAAGTGAAATCTAGTTCCAAACTAT
TTTGTCATTTTTAATTTTCGTATTAGCTTACGACGCTACACCCAGTTCCCATCTATTTTGTCACTCTTCC
CTAAATAATCCTTAAAAACTCCATTTCCACCCCTCCCAGTTCCCAACTATTTTGTCCGCCCACAGCGGGG
CATTTTTCTTCCTGTTATGTTTTTAATCAAACATCCTGCC
