>Addgene plasmid #84474 | pAAV-RAM-d2TTA::TRE-NLS-mKate2-WPREpA | addgene partial sequence | sequence record 163923 | LNCX 5'-AGCTCGTTTAGTGAACCGTCAGATC-3'
CCCAAGAAGAAGAGGAAGGTGGTGAGCGAGCTGATTAAGGAGAACATGCACATGAAGCTGTACATGGAGG
GCACCGTGAACAACCACCACTTCAAGTGCACATCCGAGGGCGAAGGCAAGCCCTACGAGGGCACCCAGAC
CATGAGAATCAAGGCGGTCGAGGGCGGCCCTCTCCCCTTCGCCTTCGACATCCTGGCTACCAGCTTCATG
TACGGCAGCAAAACCTTCATCAACCACACCCAGGGCATCCCCGACTTCTTTAAGCAGTCCTTCCCCGAGG
GCTTCACATGGGAGAGAGTCACCACATACGAAGACGGGGGCGTGCTGACCGCTACCCAGGACACCAGCCT
CCAGGACGGCTGCCTCATCTACAACGTCAAGATCAGAGGGGTGAACTTCCCATCCAACGGCCCTGTGATG
CAGAAGAAAACACTCGGCTGGGAGGCCTCCACCGAGACCCTGTACCCCGCTGACGGCGGCCTGGAAGGCA
GAGCCGACATGGCCCTGAAGCTCGTGGGCGGGGGCCACCTGATCTGCAACTTGAAGACCACATACAGATC
CAAGAAACCCGCTAAGAACCTCAAGATGCCCGGCGTCTACTATGTGGACAGAAGACTGGAAAGAATCAAG
GAGGCCGACAAAGAGACCTACGTCGAGCAGCACGAGGTGGCTGTGGCCAGATACTGCGACCTCCCTAGCA
AACTGGGGCACAGATGAGTCGACGGCGCGCCAGCGATCCACCGGATCTAGATAACTGATCCTTATCGATA
ATCAACCTCTGGATTACAAAATTTGTGAAAGATTGACTGGTATTCTTAACTATGTTGCTCCTTTTACGCT
ATGTGGATACGCTGCTTTAATGCCTTTGTATCATGCTATTGCTTCCCGTATGGCTTTCATTTTCTCCTCC
TTGTATAAATCCTGGTTGCTGTCTCTTTATGAGGAGTTGTGGCCCGTTGTCAGGCAACGTGGCGTGGTGT
GCACTGTGTTTGCTGACGCAACCCCCACTGGTTGGGGCATTGCCACCACCTGTCAGCTCCTTTC
