>Addgene plasmid #84474 | pAAV-RAM-d2TTA::TRE-NLS-mKate2-WPREpA | addgene partial sequence | sequence record 163926 | WPRE-R 5'-CATAGCGTAAAAGGAGCAACA-3'
GTCAATCTTTCACAAATTTTGTAATCCAGAGGTTGATTATCGATAAGGATCAGTTATCTAGATCCGGTGG
ATCGCTGGCGCGCCGTCGACTCATCTGTGCCCCAGTTTGCTAGGGAGGTCGCAGTATCTGGCCACAGCCA
CCTCGTGCTGCTCGACGTAGGTCTCTTTGTCGGCCTCCTTGATTCTTTCCAGTCTTCTGTCCACATAGTA
GACGCCGGGCATCTTGAGGTTCTTAGCGGGTTTCTTGGATCTGTATGTGGTCTTCAAGTTGCAGATCAGG
TGGCCCCCGCCCACGAGCTTCAGGGCCATGTCGGCTCTGCCTTCCAGGCCGCCGTCAGCGGGGTACAGGG
TCTCGGTGGAGGCCTCCCAGCCGAGTGTTTTCTTCTGCATCACAGGGCCGTTGGATGGGAAGTTCACCCC
TCTGATCTTGACGTTGTAGATGAGGCAGCCGTCCTGGAGGCTGGTGTCCTGGGTAGCGGTCAGCACGCCC
CCGTCTTCGTATGTGGTGACTCTCTCCCATGTGAAGCCCTCGGGGAAGGACTGCTTAAAGAAGTCGGGGA
TGCCCTGGGTGTGGTTGATGAAGGTTTTGCTGCCGTACATGAAGCTGGTAGCCAGGATGTCGAAGGCGAA
GGGGAGAGGGCCGCCCTCGACCGCCTTGATTCTCATGGTCTGGGTGCCCTCGTAGGGCTTGCCTTCGCCC
TCGGATGTGCACTTGAAGTGGTGGTTGTTCACGGTGCCCTCCATGTACAGCTTCATGTGCATGTTCTCCT
TAATCAGCTCGCTCACCACCTTCCTCTTCTTCTTGGGGGCCATTAAACACCGGTGGCGATCTGACGGTTC
ACTAAACGAGCTCTGCTTATATAGGCCTCCCACCGTACACGCCTACCTCGACATACGTTCTCTATCACTG
ATAGGGAGTAAACTCGACATACGTTCTCTATCACTGATAGGGATAAACTCGACATACGTTCTCTATCACT
GATAGGGAGTAAACTCGACATACGTTCTCTATCACTGATAGGGAGTAAA
